>Addgene plasmid #130533 | pTK_BsmBI_LacZ_Cerulean_Nanotag_71 | addgene full sequence | sequence record 257580 | Addgene NGS Result
ATTGCGTTGCGCTCACTGCCCGCTTTCCACCGGTCGTCTCAGGACCGCTAGCCCGGGCTCGAGATCTGCG
ATCTAAGTAAGCTTGCTGCTTCATCCCCGTGGCCCGTTGCTCGCGTTTGCTGGCGGTGTCCCCGGAAGAA
ATATATTTGCATGTCTTTAGTTCTATGATGACACAAACCCCGCCCAGCGTCTTGTCATTGGCGAATTCGA
ACACGCAGATGCAGTCGGGGCGGCGCGGTCCCAGGTCCACTTCGCATATTAAGGTGACGCGTGTGGCCTC
GAACACCGAGCGACCCTGCAGCGACCCGCTTAACAGCGTCAACAGCGTGCCGCAGATCCCAAGCTTGCGG
CCGCTTAAGCTGCAGAAGTTGGTCGTGAGGCACTGGGCAGGTAAGTATCAAGGTTACAAGACAGGTTTAA
GGAGACCAATAGAAACTGGGCTTGTCGAGACAGAGAAGACTCTTGCGTTTCTGATAGGCACCTATTGGTC
TTACTGACATCCACTTTGCCTTTCTCTCCACAGGTGTCCACTCCCAGGTTCAATACAGCTCTTAAGCGGC
CGCAAGCTAGCTTGCCGCCACCATGGTGAGCAAGGGCGAGGAGCTGTTCACCGGGGTGGTGCCCATCCTG
GTCGAGCTGGACGGCGACGTAAACGGCCACAAGTTCAGCGTGTCCGGCGAGGGCGAGGGCGATGCCACCT
ACGGCAAGCTGACCCTGAAGTTCATCTGCACCACCGGCAAGCTGCCCGTGCCCTGGCCCACCCTCGTGAC
CACCCTGACCTGGGGCGTGCAGTGCTTCGCCCGCTACCCCGACCACATGAAGCAGCACGACTTCTTCAAG
TCCGCCATGCCCGAAGGCTACGTCCAGGAGCGCACCATCTTCTTCAAGGACGACGGCAACTACAAGACCC
GCGCCGAGGTGAAGTTCGAGGGCGACACCCTGGTGAACCGCATCGAGCTGAAGGGCATCGACTTCAAGGA
GGACGGCAACATCCTGGGGCACAAGCTGGAGTACAACGCCATCAGCGACAACGTCTATATCACCGCCGAC
AAGCAGAAGAACGGCATCAAGGCCAACTTCAAGATCCGCCACAACATCGAGGACGGCAGCGTGCAGCTCG
CCGACCACTACCAGCAGAACACCCCCATCGGCGACGGCCCCGTGCTGCTGCCCGACAACCACTACCTGAG
CACCCAGTCCAAGCTGAGCAAAGACCCCAACGAGAAGCGCGATCACATGGTCCTGCTGGAGTTCGTGACC
GCCGCCGGGATCACTCTCGGCATGGACGAGCTGTACAAGTGAGCCTCTAGACTCCCTCAGCGGCGCGCCG
TTGACTTGGGGCTCCTCAGACTTACTAGGTGGCGGGACAGGCCAAGCCCAATTTAGGATCGGTGTACCGC
AGAGCGTGAAGCACCCTATCCAGATCTCACGTGTCTAGAGTCGGGGCGGCCGGCCGCTTCGAGCAGACAT
GATAAGATACATTGATGAGTTTGGACAAACCACAACTAGAATGCAGTGAAAAAAATGCTTTATTTGTGAA
ATTTGTGATGCTATTGCTTTATTTGTAACCATTATAAGCTGCAATAAACAAGTTAACAACAACAATTGCA
TTCATTTTATGTTTCAGGTTCAGGGGGAGGTGTGGGAGGTTTTTTAAAGCAAGTAAAACCTCTACAAATG
TGGTAAAATCGATAAGGATCCGTCGACCGATGCCCTTGAGAGCCTTCAACCCAGTCAGCTCCTTCCGGTG
GGCGCGGGGCATGACTATCGTCGCCGCACTTATGACTGTCTTCTTTATCATGCAACTCGTAGGACAGGTG
CCGGCAGCGCTCTTCCGCTTCCTCGCTCACTGACTCGCTGCGCTCGGTCGTTCGGCTGCGGCGAGCGGTA
TCAGCTCACTCAAAGGCGGTAATACGGTTATCCACAGAATCAGGGGATAACGCAGGAAAGAACATGTGAG
CAAAAGGCCAGCAAAAGGCCAGGAACCGTAAAAAGGCCGCGTTGCTGGCGTTTTTCCATAGGCTCCGCCC
CCCTGACGAGCATCACAAAAATCGACGCTCAAGTCAGAGGTGGCGAAACCCGACAGGACTATAAAGATAC
CAGGCGTTTCCCCCTGGAAGCTCCCTCGTGCGCTCTCCTGTTCCGACCCTGCCGCTTACCGGATACCTGT
CCGCCTTTCTCCCTTCGGGAAGCGTGGCGCTTTCTCATAGCTCACGCTGTAGGTATCTCAGTTCGGTGTA
GGTCGTTCGCTCCAAGCTGGGCTGTGTGCACGAACCCCCCGTTCAGCCCGACCGCTGCGCCTTATCCGGT
AACTATCGTCTTGAGTCCAACCCGGTAAGACACGACTTATCGCCACTGGCAGCAGCCACTGGTAACAGGA
TTAGCAGAGCGAGGTATGTAGGCGGTGCTACAGAGTTCTTGAAGTGGTGGCCTAACTACGGCTACACTAG
AAGAACAGTATTTGGTATCTGCGCTCTGCTGAAGCCAGTTACCTTCGGAAAAAGAGTTGGTAGCTCTTGA
TCCGGCAAACAAACCACCGCTGGTAGCGGTGGTTTTTTTGTTTGCAAGCAGCAGATTACGCGCAGAAAAA
AAGGATCTCAAGAAGATCCTTTGATCTTTTCTACGGGGTCTGACGCTCAGTGGAACGAAAACTCACGTTA
AGGGATTTTGGTCATGAGATTATCAAAAAGGATCTTCACCTAGATCCTTTTAAATTAAAAATGAAGTTTT
AAATCAATCTAAAGTATATATGAGTAAACTTGGTCTGACAGTTACCAATGCTTAATCAGTGAGGCACCTA
TCTCAGCGATCTGTCTATTTCGTTCATCCATAGTTGCCTGACTCCCCGTCGTGTAGATAACTACGATACG
GGAGGGCTTACCATCTGGCCCCAGTGCTGCAATGATACCGCGAGACCCACGCTCACCGGCTCCAGATTTA
TCAGCAATAAACCAGCCAGCCGGAAGGGCCGAGCGCAGAAGTGGTCCTGCAACTTTATCCGCCTCCATCC
AGTCTATTAATTGTTGCCGGGAAGCTAGAGTAAGTAGTTCGCCAGTTAATAGTTTGCGCAACGTTGTTGC
CATTGCTACAGGCATCGTGGTGTCACGCTCGTCGTTTGGTATGGCTTCATTCAGCTCCGGTTCCCAACGA
TCAAGGCGAGTTACATGATCCCCCATGTTGTGCAAAAAAGCGGTTAGCTCCTTCGGTCCTCCGATCGTTG
TCAGAAGTAAGTTGGCCGCAGTGTTATCACTCATGGTTATGGCAGCACTGCATAATTCTCTTACTGTCAT
GCCATCCGTAAGATGCTTTTCTGTGACTGGTGAGTACTCAACCAAGTCATTCTGAGAATAGTGTATGCGG
CGACCGAGTTGCTCTTGCCCGGCGTCAATACGGGATAATACCGCGCCACATAGCAGAACTTTAAAAGTGC
TCATCATTGGAAAACGTTCTTCGGGGCGAAAACTCTCAAGGATCTTACCGCTGTTGAGATCCAGTTCGAT
GTAACCCACTCGTGCACCCAACTGATCTTCAGCATCTTTTACTTTCACCAGCGTTTCTGGGTGAGCAAAA
ACAGGAAGGCAAAATGCCGCAAAAAAGGGAATAAGGGCGACACGGAAATGTTGAATACTCATACTCTTCC
TTTTTCAATATTATTGAAGCATTTATCAGGGTTATTGTCTCATGAGCGGATACATATTTGAATGTATTTA
GAAAAATAAACAAATAGGGGTTCCGCGCACATTTCCCCGAAAAGTGCCACCTG
[124 nt withheld, positions 3764-3887]
C
[91 nt withheld, positions 3889-3979]
A
[49 nt withheld, positions 3981-4029]
CCTTTGACGTTGGAGTCCACGTTCTTT
[37 nt withheld, positions 4057-4093]
ACCCTATCTCGGTCTATTCTTTTGATTTATAAGGGATTTTGCCGATTTCGGCCTATTGGTTAAAAAATGA
GCTGATTTAACAAAAATTTAACGCGAATTTTAACAAAATATTAACGCTTACAATTTGCCATTCGCCATTC
AGGCTGCGCAACTGTTGGGAAGGGCGATCGGTGCGGGCCTCTTCGCTATTACGCCAGCCCAAGCTACCAT
GATAAGTAAGTAATATTAAGGTACGGGAGGTACTTGGAGCGGCCGCAATAAAATATCTTTATTTTCATTA
CATCTGTGTGTTGGTTTTTTGTGTGAATCGATAGTACTAACATACGCTCTCCATCAAAACAAAACGAAAC
AAAACAAACTAGCAAAATAGGCTGTCCCCAGTGCAAGTGCAGGTGCCAGAACATTTCTCTATCGATAGGT
ACCGAGCTCGAGTTCCATGGGAGACGGGCGCCGCTACAGGGCGCGTCCCATTCGCCATTCAGGCTGCGCA
ACTGTTGGGAAGGGCGATCGGTGCGGGCCTCTTCGCTATTACGCCAGCTGGCGAAAGGGGGATGTGCTGC
AAGGCGATTAAGTTGGGTAACGCCAGGGTTTTCCCAGTCACGACGTTGTAAAACGACGGCCAGTGAGCGC
GCGTAATACGACTCACTATAGGGCGAATTGGGTACCGGGCCCCCCCTCGAGGTCCTCCAGCTTTTGTTCC
CTTTAGTGAGGGTTAATTGCGCGCTTGGCGTAATCATGGTCATAGCTGTTTCCTGTGTGAAATTGTTATC
CGCTCACAATTCCACACAACATACGAGCCGGAAGCATAAAGTGTAAAGCCTGGGGTGCCTAATGAGTGAG
CTAACTCACATTA
Features (pLannotate 1.2.2; 21 found; start..end, strand, type, name):
    168..313     +  promoter       HSV TK promoter: herpes simplex virus thymidine kinase promoter
    391..523     +  intron         chimeric intron: chimera between introns from human β-globin and immunoglobulin heavy chain genes
    583..1299    +  CDS            mCerulean: mCerulean is a basic (constitutively fluorescent) cyan fluorescent protein published in 2005, derived from Aequorea victoria. It is reported to be a very rapidly-maturing monomer.
   1473..1594    -  polyA_signal   SV40 poly(A) signal: SV40 polyadenylation signal
   1617..1685    -  CDS            large T antigen (fragment): large T antigen from SV40 (simian virus 40)
   1701..1833    +  CDS            TcR (fragment): tetracycline efflux protein; tet; confers resistance to tetracycline
   2013..2601    -  rep_origin     ori: high-copy-number ColE1/pMB1/pBR322/pUC origin of replication
   2772..3632    -  CDS            AmpR: β-lactamase; bla; confers resistance to ampicillin, carbenicillin, and related antibiotics
   3633..3737    -  promoter       AmpR promoter: bla
   3764..4192    +  rep_origin     f1 ori (sequence partly withheld): f1 bacteriophage origin of replication; arrow indicates direction of (+) strand synthesis
   4224..4291    -  CDS            lacZα (fragment): LacZα fragment of β-galactosidase; lacZ fragment
   4350..4398    +  polyA_signal   poly(A) signal: synthetic polyadenylation signal
   4412..4503    +  misc_feature   pause site: RNA polymerase II transcriptional pause signal from the human α2 globin gene
   4541..4559    -  rep_origin     f1 ori (fragment): f1 bacteriophage origin of replication; arrow indicates direction of (+) strand synthesis
   4564..4719    -  CDS            lacZα (fragment): LacZα fragment of β-galactosidase; lacZ fragment
   4727..4745    +  promoter       T7 promoter: promoter for bacteriophage T7 RNA polymerase
   4754..4777    -  misc_feature   MCS (fragment): pBluescript multiple cloning site
   4793..4811    -  promoter       T3 promoter: promoter for bacteriophage T3 RNA polymerase
   4856..4872    -  protein_bind   lac operator: The lac repressor binds to the lac operator to inhibit transcription in E. coli. This inhibition can be relieved by adding lactose or isopropyl-β-D-thiogalactopyranoside (IPTG). lac repressor encoded by lacI
   4880..4910    -  promoter       lac promoter: promoter for the E. coli lac operon
   4925..4946    -  protein_bind   CAP binding site: CAP binding activates transcription in the presence of cAMP. E. coli catabolite activator protein
