[The description below was written by a language model from this plasmid's Addgene catalogue record and pLannotate feature annotations shown in this document.]
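Description:
pTK_BsmBI_LacZ_Cerulean_Nanotag_71 is an enhancer-testing reporter plasmid of about 4.9 kb, built on the pTK_BsmBI backbone and catalogued as an enhancer cloning nanotag reporter vector. It is propagated in E. coli under ampicillin selection (AmpR with its bla promoter). It carries a ColE1/pUC-type origin and an f1 phage origin. The catalogue lists it as low copy, although the annotated origin is of the type usually described as high copy. Short annotated fragments of a tetracycline resistance gene and SV40 large T antigen appear to be backbone remnants rather than functional genes.

The reporter unit consists of the herpes simplex virus thymidine kinase minimal promoter, a chimeric β-globin/immunoglobulin intron, the cyan fluorescent protein mCerulean and an SV40 polyadenylation signal. A minimal promoter gives little expression on its own, so fluorescence depends on the activity of a candidate enhancer placed upstream. On the circular map, the region just upstream of the TK promoter holds a small bacterial lacZα cassette (CAP site, lac promoter and operator, T3 and T7 promoters, a pBluescript MCS fragment). This corresponds to the 276 bp "LacZ" insert. The plasmid name suggests it is a stuffer released by BsmBI and replaced by the enhancer, which would allow blue/white screening, but the record does not give the cloning sites. Further upstream, a synthetic poly(A) signal and an α2-globin transcriptional pause site insulate the reporter from read-through transcription originating in the backbone.

The "Nanotag_71" element is not annotated in the feature table, and the record does not define it. The numbering suggests one member of a series of vectors with distinct tags. The host organism and delivery method are not stated in the fields, though the associated study concerns in vivo analysis of neural crest gene regulation.
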