Addgene plasmid #130533: pTK_BsmBI_LacZ_Cerulean_Nanotag_71
Purpose: Enhancer cloning nanotag reporter vector
Depositing lab: Tatjana Sauka-Spengler. Publication: Reconstruction of the Global Neural Crest Gene Regulatory Network In Vivo. Williams RM, Candido-Ferreira I, Repapi E, Gavriouchkina D, Senanayake U, Ling ITC, Telenius J, Taylor S, Hughes J, Sauka-Spengler T. Dev Cell. 2019 Oct 21;51(2):255-276.e7. doi: 10.1016/j.devcel.2019.10.003. PubMed 31639368.
Backbone
  Vector backbone: pTK_BsmBI
  Backbone size w/o insert (bp): 4670
  Vector type: Enhancer cloning nanotag reporter vector
Growth in bacteria
  Bacterial resistance: Ampicillin, 100 μg/mL
  Growth temperature: 37°C
  Growth strain: DH5alpha
  Copy number: Low Copy
Gene/Insert
  Gene/Insert name: LacZ
  Insert size (bp): 276
  Promoter: thymidine kinase minimal promoter
  Cloning method: Restriction Enzyme; 5′ cloning site Unknown (unknown if destroyed)
  Sequencing primers: 5′ pTK forward CTAGCAAAATAGGCTGTCCC; 3′ pTK reverse ATATTTCTTCCGGGGACACC
Terms and licenses: Academic/Nonprofit Terms; Industry Terms: Not Available to Industry
How to cite: pTK_BsmBI_LacZ_Cerulean_Nanotag_71 was a gift from Tatjana Sauka-Spengler (Addgene plasmid # 130533 ; http://n2t.net/addgene:130533 ; RRID:Addgene_130533)
